>Addgene plasmid #216216 | B2387_mEGFP-FKBP2x | addgene full sequence | sequence record 429116 | Addgene NGS Result
TAGTTATTAATAGTAATCAATTACGGGGTCATTAGTTCATAGCCCATATATGGAGTTCCGCGTTACATAA
CTTACGGTAAATGGCCCGCCTGGCTGACCGCCCAACGACCCCCGCCCATTGACGTCAATAATGACGTATG
TTCCCATAGTAACGCCAATAGGGACTTTCCATTGACGTCAATGGGTGGAGTATTTACGGTAAACTGCCCA
CTTGGCAGTACATCAAGTGTATCATATGCCAAGTACGCCCCCTATTGACGTCAATGACGGTAAATGGCCC
GCCTGGCATTATGCCCAGTACATGACCTTATGGGACTTTCCTACTTGGCAGTACATCTACGTATTAGTCA
TCGCTATTACCATGGTGATGCGGTTTTGGCAGTACATCAATGGGCGTGGATAGCGGTTTGACTCACGGGG
ATTTCCAAGTCTCCACCCCATTGACGTCAATGGGAGTTTGTTTTGGCACCAAAATCAACGGGACTTTCCA
AAATGTCGTAACAACTCCGCCCCATTGACGCAAATGGGCGGTAGGCGTGTACGGTGGGAGGTCTATATAA
GCAGAGCTGGTTTAGTGAACCGTCAGATCCGCTAGCGCCACCATGAACCTGGTGGACCTCCAAAAGAAGC
TGGAGGAGCTGGAGCTGGACGAGCAGCAGGGACCGGGATCCACCGGTCGCCACCATGGTGAGCAAGGGCG
AGGAGCTGTTCACCGGGGTGGTGCCCATCCTGGTCGAGCTGGACGGCGACGTAAACGGCCACAAGTTCAG
CGTGTCCGGCGAGGGCGAGGGCGATGCCACCTACGGCAAGCTGACCCTGAAGTTCATCTGCACCACCGGC
AAGCTGCCCGTGCCCTGGCCCACCCTCGTGACCACCCTGACCTACGGCGTGCAGTGCTTCAGCCGCTACC
CCGACCACATGAAGCAGCACGACTTCTTCAAGTCCGCCATGCCCGAAGGCTACGTCCAGGAGCGCACCAT
CTTCTTCAAGGACGACGGCAACTACAAGACCCGCGCCGAGGTGAAGTTCGAGGGCGACACCCTGGTGAAC
CGCATCGAGCTGAAGGGCATCGACTTCAAGGAGGACGGCAACATCCTGGGGCACAAGCTGGAGTACAACT
ACAACAGCCACAACGTCTATATCATGGCCGACAAGCAGAAGAACGGCATCAAGGTGAACTTCAAGATCCG
CCACAACATCGAGGACGGCAGCGTGCAGCTCGCCGACCACTACCAGCAGAACACCCCCATCGGCGACGGC
CCCGTGCTGCTGCCCGACAACCACTACCTGAGCACCCAGTCCAAGCTGAGCAAAGACCCCAACGAGAAGC
GCGATCACATGGTCCTGCTGGAGTTCGTGACCGCCGCCGGGATCACTCTCGGCATGGACGAGCTGTACAA
GAGTGCTGGTGGTGGAGTGCAGGTGGAAACCATCTCCCCAGGAGACGGGCGCACCTTCCCCAAGCGCGGC
CAGACCTGCGTGGTGCACTACACCGGGATGCTTGAAGATGGAAAGAAATTTGATTCCTCCCGGGACAGAA
ACAAGCCCTTTAAGTTTATGCTAGGCAAGCAGGAGGTGATCCGAGGCTGGGAAGAAGGGGTTGCCCAGAT
GAGTGTGGGTCAGAGAGCCAAACTGACTATATCTCCAGATTATGCCTATGGTGCCACTGGGCACCCAGGC
ATCATCCCACCACATGCCACTCTCGTCTTCGATGTGGAGCTTCTAAAACTGGAAAGTGCTGGTGGTAGTG
CTGGTGGTAGTGCTGGTGGTAGTGCTGGTGGTAGTGCTGGTGGTCCTCGAGCTAGTGCTGGTGGTAGTGC
TGGTGGTAGTGCTGGTGGTGGAGTGCAGGTGGAAACCATCTCCCCAGGAGACGGGCGCACCTTCCCCAAG
CGCGGCCAGACCTGCGTGGTGCACTACACCGGGATGCTTGAAGATGGAAAGAAATTTGATTCCTCCCGGG
ACAGAAACAAGCCCTTTAAGTTTATGCTAGGCAAGCAGGAGGTGATCCGAGGCTGGGAAGAAGGGGTTGC
CCAGATGAGTGTGGGTCAGAGAGCCAAACTGACTATATCTCCAGATTATGCCTATGGTGCCACTGGGCAC
CCAGGCATCATCCCACCACATGCCACTCTCGTCTTCGATGTGGAGCTTCTAAAACTGGAAAAGCTTGGTA
CCGAGCTCGGATCCACTAGTCCAGTGTGGTGGAATTCTGCAGATATCCAGCACAGTGGCGGCCGCGACTC
TAGATCATAATCAGCCATACCACATTTGTAGAGGTTTTACTTGCTTTAAAAAACCTCCCACACCTCCCCC
TGAACCTGAAACATAAAATGAATGCAATTGTTGTTGTTAACTTGTTTATTGCAGCTTATAATGGTTACAA
ATAAAGCAATAGCATCACAAATTTCACAAATAAAGCATTTTTTTCACTGCATTCTAGTTGTGGTTTGTCC
AAACTCATCAATGTATCTTAAGGCGTAAATTGTAAGCGTTAATATTTTGTTAAAATTCGCGTTAAATTTT
TGTTAAATCAGCTCATTTTTTAACCAATAGGCCGAAATCGGCAAAATCCCTTATAAATCAAAAGAATAGA
CCGAGATAGGGT
[37 nt withheld, positions 2603-2639]
AAAGAACGTGGACTCCAACGTCAAAGG
[49 nt withheld, positions 2667-2715]
T
[91 nt withheld, positions 2717-2807]
G
[124 nt withheld, positions 2809-2932]
CAGGTGGCACTTTTCGGGGAAATGTGCGCGGAACCCCTATTTGTTTATTTTTCTAAATACATTCAAATAT
GTATCCGCTCATGAGACAATAACCCTGATAAATGCTTCAATAATATTGAAAAAGGAAGAGTCCTGAGGCG
GAAAGAACCAGCTGTGGAATGTGTGTCAGTTAGGGTGTGGAAAGTCCCCAGGCTCCCCAGCAGGCAGAAG
TATGCAAAGCATGCATCTCAATTAGTCAGCAACCAGGTGTGGAAAGTCCCCAGGCTCCCCAGCAGGCAGA
AGTATGCAAAGCATGCATCTCAATTAGTCAGCAACCATAGTCCCGCCCCTAACTCCGCCCATCCCGCCCC
TAACTCCGCCCAGTTCCGCCCATTCTCCGCCCCATGGCTGACTAATTTTTTTTATTTATGCAGAGGCCGA
GGCCGCCTCGGCCTCTGAGCTATTCCAGAAGTAGTGAGGAGGCTTTTTTGGAGGCCTAGGCTTTTGCAAA
GATCGATCAAGAGACAGGATGAGGATCGTTTCGCATGATTGAACAAGATGGATTGCACGCAGGTTCTCCG
GCCGCTTGGGTGGAGAGGCTATTCGGCTATGACTGGGCACAACAGACAATCGGCTGCTCTGATGCCGCCG
TGTTCCGGCTGTCAGCGCAGGGGCGCCCGGTTCTTTTTGTCAAGACCGACCTGTCCGGTGCCCTGAATGA
ACTGCAAGACGAGGCAGCGCGGCTATCGTGGCTGGCCACGACGGGCGTTCCTTGCGCAGCTGTGCTCGAC
GTTGTCACTGAAGCGGGAAGGGACTGGCTGCTATTGGGCGAAGTGCCGGGGCAGGATCTCCTGTCATCTC
ACCTTGCTCCTGCCGAGAAAGTATCCATCATGGCTGATGCAATGCGGCGGCTGCATACGCTTGATCCGGC
TACCTGCCCATTCGACCACCAAGCGAAACATCGCATCGAGCGAGCACGTACTCGGATGGAAGCCGGTCTT
GTCGATCAGGATGATCTGGACGAAGAGCATCAGGGGCTCGCGCCAGCCGAACTGTTCGCCAGGCTCAAGG
CGAGCATGCCCGACGGCGAGGATCTCGTCGTGACCCATGGCGATGCCTGCTTGCCGAATATCATGGTGGA
AAATGGCCGCTTTTCTGGATTCATCGACTGTGGCCGGCTGGGTGTGGCGGACCGCTATCAGGACATAGCG
TTGGCTACCCGTGATATTGCTGAAGAGCTTGGCGGCGAATGGGCTGACCGCTTCCTCGTGCTTTACGGTA
TCGCCGCTCCCGATTCGCAGCGCATCGCCTTCTATCGCCTTCTTGACGAGTTCTTCTGAGCGGGACTCTG
GGGTTCGAAATGACCGACCAAGCGACGCCCAACCTGCCATCACGAGATTTCGATTCCACCGCCGCCTTCT
ATGAAAGGTTGGGCTTCGGAATCGTTTTCCGGGACGCCGGCTGGATGATCCTCCAGCGCGGGGATCTCAT
GCTGGAGTTCTTCGCCCACCCTAGGGGGAGGCTAACTGAAACACGGAAGGAGACAATACCGGAAGGAACC
CGCGCTATGACGGCAATAAAAAGACAGAATAAAACGCACGGTGTTGGGTCGTTTGTTCATAAACGCGGGG
TTCGGTCCCAGGGCTGGCACTCTGTCGATACCCCACCGAGACCCCATTGGGGCCAATACGCCCGCGTTTC
TTCCTTTTCCCCACCCCACCCCCCAAGTTCGGGTGAAGGCCCAGGGCTCGCAGCCAACGTCGGGGCGGCA
GGCCCTGCCATAGCCTCAGGTTACTCATATATACTTTAGATTGATTTAAAACTTCATTTTTAATTTAAAA
GGATCTAGGTGAAGATCCTTTTTGATAATCTCATGACCAAAATCCCTTAACGTGAGTTTTCGTTCCACTG
AGCGTCAGACCCCGTAGAAAAGATCAAAGGATCTTCTTGAGATCCTTTTTTTCTGCGCGTAATCTGCTGC
TTGCAAACAAAAAAACCACCGCTACCAGCGGTGGTTTGTTTGCCGGATCAAGAGCTACCAACTCTTTTTC
CGAAGGTAACTGGCTTCAGCAGAGCGCAGATACCAAATACTGTTCTTCTAGTGTAGCCGTAGTTAGGCCA
CCACTTCAAGAACTCTGTAGCACCGCCTACATACCTCGCTCTGCTAATCCTGTTACCAGTGGCTGCTGCC
AGTGGCGATAAGTCGTGTCTTACCGGGTTGGACTCAAGACGATAGTTACCGGATAAGGCGCAGCGGTCGG
GCTGAACGGGGGGTTCGTGCACACAGCCCAGCTTGGAGCGAACGACCTACACCGAACTGAGATACCTACA
GCGTGAGCTATGAGAAAGCGCCACGCTTCCCGAAGGGAGAAAGGCGGACAGGTATCCGGTAAGCGGCAGG
GTCGGAACAGGAGAGCGCACGAGGGAGCTTCCAGGGGGAAACGCCTGGTATCTTTATAGTCCTGTCGGGT
TTCGCCACCTCTGACTTGAGCGTCGATTTTTGTGATGCTCGTCAGGGGGGCGGAGCCTATGGAAAAACGC
CAGCAACGCGGCCTTTTTACGGTTCCTGGCCTTTTGCTGGCCTTTTGCTCACATGTTCTTTCCTGCGTTA
TCCCCTGATTCTGTGGATAACCGTATTACCGCCATGCAT
Features (pLannotate 1.2.2; 16 found; start..end, strand, type, name):
     61..364     +  enhancer       CMV enhancer: human cytomegalovirus immediate early enhancer
    365..568     +  promoter       CMV promoter: human cytomegalovirus (CMV) immediate early promoter
    594..659     +  CDS            MAP2K2 (fragment): MP2K2_CHICK - Also known as MEK2, MKK2, PRKMK2. Experimental evidence at transcript level: Swiss-Prot protein existence level 2. Catalyzes the concomitant phosphorylation of a threonine and a tyrosine residue in a Thr-Glu-Tyr sequence located in MAP kinases. Activates the ERK1 and ERK2 MAP kinases (By similarity). From Gallus gallus (Chicken).
    685..1401    +  CDS            mEGFP: mEGFP is a basic (constitutively fluorescent) green fluorescent protein published in 2002, derived from Aequorea victoria. It has moderate acid sensitivity.
   1414..1734    +  CDS            DmrB: F36V mutant of FK506-binding protein FKBP12 binds synthetic ligands that do not bind wild-type FKBP
   1840..2160    +  CDS            DmrB: F36V mutant of FK506-binding protein FKBP12 binds synthetic ligands that do not bind wild-type FKBP
   2243..2326    +  CDS            large T antigen (fragment): large T antigen from SV40 (simian virus 40)
   2349..2470    +  polyA_signal   SV40 poly(A) signal: SV40 polyadenylation signal
   2504..2932    -  rep_origin     f1 ori (sequence partly withheld): f1 bacteriophage origin of replication; arrow indicates direction of (+) strand synthesis
   2959..3063    +  promoter       AmpR promoter: bla
   3065..3422    +  promoter       SV40 promoter: SV40 enhancer and early promoter
   3457..4251    +  CDS            NeoR/KanR: aminoglycoside phosphotransferase from Tn5; aph(3')-II (or nptII); confers resistance to neomycin, kanamycin, and G418 (Geneticin®)
   4272..4424    +  CDS            ble (fragment): BLE_KLEPN - Experimental evidence at protein level: Swiss-Prot protein existence level 1. Binding protein with a strong affinity to the bleomycin family of antibiotics. Binds to CL990; an antimitotic-antibiotic compound. From Klebsiella pneumoniae.
   4483..4530    +  polyA_signal   HSV TK poly(A) signal: herpes simplex virus thymidine kinase polyadenylation signal (Cole and Stacy, 1985)
   4621..4637    -  polyA_signal   bGH poly(A) signal (fragment): bovine growth hormone polyadenylation signal
   4859..5447    +  rep_origin     ori: high-copy-number ColE1/pMB1/pBR322/pUC origin of replication
