[The description below was written by a language model from this plasmid's Addgene catalogue record and pLannotate feature annotations shown in this document.]
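Description:
B2387_mEGFP-FKBP2x is a mammalian expression plasmid built on the Clontech EGFP-N1 backbone, about 5.6 kb in the sequenced record. It is maintained in E. coli at high copy through a ColE1/pUC-type origin and selected with kanamycin. The resistance gene is the Tn5 aminoglycoside phosphotransferase (NeoR/KanR). It sits behind tandem bacterial (bla) and SV40 early promoters and is terminated by the HSV TK polyadenylation signal, so the same cassette can also confer G418 resistance in mammalian cells. An f1 origin is present as a standard backbone element.

The payload is driven by the human CMV immediate-early enhancer and promoter and terminated by the SV40 poly(A) signal. It encodes monomeric EGFP, carrying the A206K mutation that suppresses the weak dimerisation of GFP, followed in frame by two tandem copies of human FKBP12 (FKBP1A). The annotation software matches both FKBP repeats to DmrB, the F36V variant that binds synthetic ligands not recognised by wild-type FKBP, although the catalogue entry does not itself specify this mutation.

Two further small annotations flank the fusion. One is a short fragment upstream of mEGFP with similarity to MAP2K2, and the other is a short SV40 large T antigen fragment downstream of the second FKBP. The record does not explain the function of either, and they may simply be homology hits. The short ble and bGH poly(A) fragments elsewhere in the backbone likewise appear to be remnants or incidental matches.

The plasmid comes from work describing a platform for inducing and maturing biomolecular condensates with chemicals and light. A fluorescent protein carrying two ligand-binding FKBP domains would fit this setting as a visible, multivalent component for chemically induced protein association in transfected cells.
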