Addgene plasmid #216216: B2387_mEGFP-FKBP2x
Purpose: Expresses mEGFP(A206K) fused to FKBP-FKBP in mammalian cells
Depositing lab: Chandra Tucker. Depositing organization: University of Colorado Denver and Anschutz Medical Campus. Publication: A platform to induce and mature biomolecular condensates using chemicals and light. Hernandez-Candia CN, Brady BR, Harrison E, Tucker CL. Nat Chem Biol. 2024 Jan 8. doi: 10.1038/s41589-023-01520-1. PubMed 38191942.
Backbone
  Vector backbone: EGFPN1
  Backbone manufacturer: Clontech
  Vector type: Mammalian Expression
Growth in bacteria
  Bacterial resistance: Kanamycin, 50 μg/mL
  Growth temperature: 37°C
  Growth strain: DH5alpha
  Copy number: High Copy
Gene/Insert
  Gene/Insert name: mEGFP-FKBP-FKBP (alt names: FKBP 1A; fk-506 binding protein 1A)
  Species: H. sapiens (human)
  Entrez Gene: FKBP1A (a.k.a. FKBP-12, FKBP-1A, FKBP1, FKBP12, PKC12, PKCI2, PPIASE)
  Promoter: CMV
  Tag / fusion protein: EGFP(A206K)
  Cloning method: Restriction Enzyme; 5′ cloning site AgeI (not destroyed); 3′ cloning site BsrGI (not destroyed)
  Sequencing primers: 5′ GGGCGTGGATAGCGGTTTGAC
Terms and licenses: Academic/Nonprofit Terms; Industry Terms: Not Available to Industry
How to cite: B2387_mEGFP-FKBP2x was a gift from Chandra Tucker (Addgene plasmid # 216216 ; http://n2t.net/addgene:216216 ; RRID:Addgene_216216)
